Addgene plasmid #134870: pAT976_CMV/CAG_Flag-hGADD45A-PUFa-dTET1CD
Purpose: 3rd generation lentiviral expression of Flag-tagged and catalytically inactive Casilio-ME2.2 effector containing dead hTET1(CD) H1671Y D1673A in mammalian cells
Depositing lab: Albert Cheng. Depositing organization: Jackson Laboratory. Publication: Enhanced CRISPR-based DNA demethylation by Casilio-ME-mediated RNA-guided coupling of methylcytosine oxidation and DNA repair pathways. Taghbalout A, Du M, Jillette N, Rosikiewicz W, Rath A, Heinen CD, Li S, Cheng AW. Nat Commun. 2019 Sep 20;10(1):4296. doi: 10.1038/s41467-019-12339-7. PubMed 31541098.
Backbone
  Vector backbone: pLX302
  Backbone manufacturer: Plasmid #25896
  Backbone size w/o insert (bp): 9573
  Total vector size (bp): 12114
  Vector type: Mammalian Expression, Lentiviral, CRISPR, Synthetic Biology
  Selectable markers: Puromycin
Growth in bacteria
  Bacterial resistance: Ampicillin, 100 μg/mL
  Growth temperature: 30°C
  Growth strain: NEB Stable
  Copy number: Low Copy
Gene/Insert
  Gene/Insert name: 3xFlag-GADD45A-PUFa-dTET1(CD)H1671Y D1673A)
  Species: H. sapiens (human), Synthetic
  Insert size (bp): 4182
  Mutation: TET1 ( H1671Y D1673A)
  Promoter: CMV/CAG
  Tag / fusion protein: 3xFlag-GADD45A-PUFa-dTET1(CD)H1671Y D1673A (N terminal on insert)
  Cloning method: Gateway Cloning
  Sequencing primers: 5′ cgcaaatgggcggtaggcgtg; 3′ agcagcgtatccacatagcg
Terms and licenses: Academic/Nonprofit Terms; Industry Terms: Not Available to Industry
How to cite: pAT976_CMV/CAG_Flag-hGADD45A-PUFa-dTET1CD was a gift from Albert Cheng (Addgene plasmid # 134870)
