[The description below was written by a language model from this plasmid's Addgene catalogue record and pLannotate feature annotations shown in this document.]
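Description:
pAT976_CMV/CAG_Flag-hGADD45A-PUFa-dTET1CD is a third-generation, self-inactivating lentiviral expression plasmid built on the pLX302 Gateway destination backbone (about 12.1 kb in total). It is propagated in E. coli through a ColE1/pUC-type origin with ampicillin selection (AmpR). The catalogue lists it as low copy, although the annotated origin is of the high-copy type. An f1 origin and an SV40 origin with an SV40 poly(A) signal are also present. The viral frame has a chimeric RSV promoter/truncated HIV-1 5' LTR, the Ψ packaging signal with a gag fragment, the RRE for Rev-dependent RNA export, cPPT/CTS, WPRE, and a ΔU3 3' LTR that silences LTR transcription after integration. An hPGK promoter drives puromycin N-acetyltransferase for selection of transduced mammalian cells.

The payload sits between attB1 and attB2 sites left by Gateway recombination. It encodes a single fusion protein: an N-terminal 3xFlag tag, human GADD45A, three SV40 nuclear localization signals, a PUFa RNA-binding domain derived from human PUM1, and the human TET1 catalytic domain carrying H1671Y and D1673A, which abolish dioxygenase activity. The catalogue names the promoter CMV/CAG, but the feature table annotates only the CMV enhancer and promoter upstream of the insert. A backbone V5 tag lies after attB2; the record does not state whether it is translated in frame.

In the Casilio system, PUF domains bind cognate sites appended to a guide RNA, recruiting effectors to dCas9-targeted loci. Casilio-ME2.2 couples TET1-mediated methylcytosine oxidation with GADD45A-linked DNA repair to enhance targeted demethylation. This catalytically dead version would plausibly serve as a negative control for that effector, though the record does not state this use.
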