Features (pLannotate 1.2.2; 36 found; start..end, strand, type, name):
      1..589     +  rep_origin     ori: high-copy-number ColE1/pMB1/pBR322/pUC origin of replication
    772..864     +  CDS            lacI (fragment): lac repressor; lacI; The lac repressor binds to the lac operator to inhibit transcription in E. coli. This inhibition can be relieved by adding lactose or isopropyl-β-D-thiogalactopyranoside (IPTG).
    877..898     +  protein_bind   CAP binding site: CAP binding activates transcription in the presence of cAMP. E. coli catabolite activator protein
    913..943     +  promoter       lac promoter: promoter for the E. coli lac operon
    947..969     +  protein_bind   lac operator (fragment): The lac repressor binds to the lac operator to inhibit transcription in E. coli. This inhibition can be relieved by adding lactose or isopropyl-β-D-thiogalactopyranoside (IPTG). lac repressor encoded by lacI
   1012..1030    +  promoter       T3 promoter: promoter for bacteriophage T3 RNA polymerase
   1058..1284    +  promoter       RSV promoter: Rous sarcoma virus enhancer/promoter
   1285..1465    +  LTR            5' LTR (truncated): truncated 5' long terminal repeat (LTR) from HIV-1
   1512..1637    +  misc_feature   HIV-1 Ψ: packaging signal of human immunodeficiency virus type 1
   1621..1984    +  CDS            HIV-1 gag (fragment): gag protein from human immunodeficiency virus 1; gag
   2130..2363    +  misc_feature   RRE: The Rev response element (RRE) of HIV-1 allows for Rev-dependent mRNA export from the nucleus to the cytoplasm.
   2740..2766    +  CDS            Rev (fragment): human immunodeficiency virus 1 (HIV-1) Rev protein; rev; enhances nuclear export of unspliced and incompletely spliced viral mRNAs
   2767..3267    +  promoter       hPGK promoter: human phosphoglycerate kinase 1 promoter
   3289..3888    +  CDS            PuroR (fragment): puromycin N-acetyltransferase; pac from Streptomyces; confers resistance to puromycin
   3930..4047    +  misc_feature   cPPT/CTS: central polypurine tract and central termination sequence of HIV-1
   4164..4467    +  enhancer       CMV enhancer: human cytomegalovirus immediate early enhancer
   4468..4671    +  promoter       CMV promoter: human cytomegalovirus (CMV) immediate early promoter
   4694..4718    +  protein_bind   attB1: mutant version of attB; recombination site for the Gateway® BP reaction BP Clonase™
   4847..5341    +  CDS            GADD45A: GA45A_HUMAN - Also known as DDIT1, GADD45. Experimental evidence at protein level: Swiss-Prot protein existence level 1. In T-cells, functions as a regulator of p38 MAPKs by inhibiting p88 phosphorylation and activity (By similarity). Might affect PCNA interaction with some CDK (cell division protein kinase) complexes; stimulates DNA excision repair in vitro and inhibits entry of cells into S phase. From Homo sapiens (Human).
   5390..5410    +  CDS            SV40 NLS: nuclear localization signal of SV40 (simian virus 40) large T antigen
   5414..5434    +  CDS            SV40 NLS: nuclear localization signal of SV40 (simian virus 40) large T antigen
   5438..5458    +  CDS            SV40 NLS: nuclear localization signal of SV40 (simian virus 40) large T antigen
   5576..6622    +  CDS            PUM1 (fragment): PUM1_HUMAN - Also known as KIAA0099 From Homo sapiens (Human).
   6731..8890    +  CDS            TET1 (fragment): TET1_HUMAN - Also known as CXXC6, KIAA1676, LCX. Experimental evidence at protein level: Swiss-Prot protein existence level 1. Dioxygenase that catalyzes the conversion of the modified genomic base 5-methylcytosine (5mC) into 5-hydroxymethylcytosine (5hmC) and plays a key role in active DNA demethylation. Also mediates subsequent conversion of 5hmC into 5-formylcytosine (5fC), and conversion of 5fC to 5-carboxylcytosine (5caC). Conversion of 5mC into 5hmC, 5fC and 5caC probably constitutes the first step in cytosine demethylation. Methylation at the C5 position of cytosine bases is an epigenet
   8915..8939    -  protein_bind   attB2: mutant version of attB; recombination site for the Gateway® BP reaction BP Clonase™
   8941..8982    +  CDS            V5 tag: epitope tag from simian virus 5
   9024..9612    +  misc_feature   WPRE: woodchuck hepatitis virus posttranscriptional regulatory element
   9663..9682    +  misc_feature   cPPT/CTS (fragment): central polypurine tract and central termination sequence of HIV-1
   9684..9917    +  LTR            3' LTR (ΔU3): self-inactivating 3' long terminal repeat (LTR) from HIV-1
   9995..10116   +  polyA_signal   SV40 poly(A) signal: SV40 polyadenylation signal
  10156..10291   +  rep_origin     SV40 ori: SV40 origin of replication
  10312..10330   -  promoter       T7 promoter: promoter for bacteriophage T7 RNA polymerase
  10338..10493   +  CDS            lacZα (fragment): LacZα fragment of β-galactosidase; lacZ fragment
  10498..10926   +  rep_origin     f1 ori (sequence partly withheld): f1 bacteriophage origin of replication; arrow indicates direction of (+) strand synthesis
  10979..11083   +  promoter       AmpR promoter: bla
  11084..11944   +  CDS            AmpR: β-lactamase; bla; confers resistance to ampicillin, carbenicillin, and related antibiotics
>Addgene plasmid #134870 | pAT976_CMV/CAG_Flag-hGADD45A-PUFa-dTET1CD | addgene full sequence | sequence record 271841 | Addgene NGS Result
TTGAGATCCTTTTTTTCTGCGCGTAATCTGCTGCTTGCAAACAAAAAAACCACCGCTACCAGCGGTGGTT
TGTTTGCCGGATCAAGAGCTACCAACTCTTTTTCCGAAGGTAACTGGCTTCAGCAGAGCGCAGATACCAA
ATACTGTTCTTCTAGTGTAGCCGTAGTTAGGCCACCACTTCAAGAACTCTGTAGCACCGCCTACATACCT
CGCTCTGCTAATCCTGTTACCAGTGGCTGCTGCCAGTGGCGATAAGTCGTGTCTTACCGGGTTGGACTCA
AGACGATAGTTACCGGATAAGGCGCAGCGGTCGGGCTGAACGGGGGGTTCGTGCACACAGCCCAGCTTGG
AGCGAACGACCTACACCGAACTGAGATACCTACAGCGTGAGCTATGAGAAAGCGCCACGCTTCCCGAAGG
GAGAAAGGCGGACAGGTATCCGGTAAGCGGCAGGGTCGGAACAGGAGAGCGCACGAGGGAGCTTCCAGGG
GGAAACGCCTGGTATCTTTATAGTCCTGTCGGGTTTCGCCACCTCTGACTTGAGCGTCGATTTTTGTGAT
GCTCGTCAGGGGGGCGGAGCCTATGGAAAAACGCCAGCAACGCGGCCTTTTTACGGTTCCTGGCCTTTTG
CTGGCCTTTTGCTCACATGTTCTTTCCTGCGTTATCCCCTGATTCTGTGGATAACCGTATTACCGCCTTT
GAGTGAGCTGATACCGCTCGCCGCAGCCGAACGACCGAGCGCAGCGAGTCAGTGAGCGAGGAAGCGGAAG
AGCGCCCAATACGCAAACCGCCTCTCCCCGCGCGTTGGCCGATTCATTAATGCAGCTGGCACGACAGGTT
TCCCGACTGGAAAGCGGGCAGTGAGCGCAACGCAATTAATGTGAGTTAGCTCACTCATTAGGCACCCCAG
GCTTTACACTTTATGCTTCCGGCTCGTATGTTGTGTGGAATTGTGAGCGGATAACAATTTCACACAGGAA
ACAGCTATGACCATGATTACGCCAAGCGCGCAATTAACCCTCACTAAAGGGAACAAAAGCTGGAGCTGCA
AGCTTAATGTAGTCTTATGCAATACTCTTGTAGTCTTGCAACATGGTAACGATGAGTTAGCAACATGCCT
TACAAGGAGAGAAAAAGCACCGTGCATGCCGATTGGTGGAAGTAAGGTGGTACGATCGTGCCTTATTAGG
AAGGCAACAGACGGGTCTGACATGGATTGGACGAACCACTGAATTGCCGCATTGCAGAGATATTGTATTT
AAGTGCCTAGCTCGATACATAAACGGGTCTCTCTGGTTAGACCAGATCTGAGCCTGGGAGCTCTCTGGCT
AACTAGGGAACCCACTGCTTAAGCCTCAATAAAGCTTGCCTTGAGTGCTTCAAGTAGTGTGTGCCCGTCT
GTTGTGTGACTCTGGTAACTAGAGATCCCTCAGACCCTTTTAGTCAGTGTGGAAAATCTCTAGCAGTGGC
GCCCGAACAGGGACTTGAAAGCGAAAGGGAAACCAGAGGAGCTCTCTCGACGCAGGACTCGGCTTGCTGA
AGCGCGCACGGCAAGAGGCGAGGGGCGGCGACTGGTGAGTACGCCAAAAATTTTGACTAGCGGAGGCTAG
AAGGAGAGAGATGGGTGCGAGAGCGTCAGTATTAAGCGGGGGAGAATTAGATCGCGATGGGAAAAAATTC
GGTTAAGGCCAGGGGGAAAGAAAAAATATAAATTAAAACATATAGTATGGGCAAGCAGGGAGCTAGAACG
ATTCGCAGTTAATCCTGGCCTGTTAGAAACATCAGAAGGCTGTAGACAAATACTGGGACAGCTACAACCA
TCCCTTCAGACAGGATCAGAAGAACTTAGATCATTATATAATACAGTAGCAACCCTCTATTGTGTGCATC
AAAGGATAGAGATAAAAGACACCAAGGAAGCTTTAGACAAGATAGAGGAAGAGCAAAACAAAAGTAAGAC
CACCGCACAGCAAGCGGCCGCTGATCTTCAGACCTGGAGGAGGAGATATGAGGGACAATTGGAGAAGTGA
ATTATATAAATATAAAGTAGTAAAAATTGAACCATTAGGAGTAGCACCCACCAAGGCAAAGAGAAGAGTG
GTGCAGAGAGAAAAAAGAGCAGTGGGAATAGGAGCTTTGTTCCTTGGGTTCTTGGGAGCAGCAGGAAGCA
CTATGGGCGCAGCGTCAATGACGCTGACGGTACAGGCCAGACAATTATTGTCTGGTATAGTGCAGCAGCA
GAACAATTTGCTGAGGGCTATTGAGGCGCAACAGCATCTGTTGCAACTCACAGTCTGGGGCATCAAGCAG
CTCCAGGCAAGAATCCTGGCTGTGGAAAGATACCTAAAGGATCAACAGCTCCTGGGGATTTGGGGTTGCT
CTGGAAAACTCATTTGCACCACTGCTGTGCCTTGGAATGCTAGTTGGAGTAATAAATCTCTGGAACAGAT
TTGGAATCACACGACCTGGATGGAGTGGGACAGAGAAATTAACAATTACACAAGCTTAATACACTCCTTA
ATTGAAGAATCGCAAAACCAGCAAGAAAAGAATGAACAAGAATTATTGGAATTAGATAAATGGGCAAGTT
TGTGGAATTGGTTTAACATAACAAATTGGCTGTGGTATATAAAATTATTCATAATGATAGTAGGAGGCTT
GGTAGGTTTAAGAATAGTTTTTGCTGTACTTTCTATAGTGAATAGAGTTAGGCAGGGATATTCACCATTA
TCGTTTCAGACCCACCTCCCAACCCCGAGGGGACCCTTGCGCCTTTTCCAAGGCAGCCCTGGGTTTGCGC
AGGGACGCGGCTGCTCTGGGCGTGGTTCCGGGAAACGCAGCGGCGCCGACCCTGGGTCTCGCACATTCTT
CACGTCCGTTCGCAGCGTCACCCGGATCTTCGCCGCTACCCTTGTGGGCCCCCCGGCGACGCTTCCTGCT
CCGCCCCTAAGTCGGGAAGGTTCCTTGCGGTTCGCGGCGTGCCGGACGTGACAAACGGAAGCCGCACGTC
TCACTAGTACCCTCGCAGACGGACAGCGCCAGGGAGCAATGGCAGCGCGCCGACCGCGATGGGCTGTGGC
CAATAGCGGCTGCTCAGCAGGGCGCGCCGAGAGCAGCGGCCGGGAAGGGGCGGTGCGGGAGGCGGGGTGT
GGGGCGGTAGTGTGGGCCCTGTTCCTGCCCGCGCGGTGTTCCGCATTCTGCAAGCCTCCGGAGCGCACGT
CGGCAGTCGGCTCCCTCGTTGACCGAATCACCGACCTCTCTCCCCAGGGGGTACCACCGGAGCTTACCAT
GACCGAGTACAAGCCCACGGTGCGCCTCGCCACCCGCGACGACGTCCCCAGGGCCGTACGCACCCTCGCC
GCCGCGTTCGCCGACTACCCCGCCACGCGCCACACCGTCGATCCGGACCGCCACATCGAGCGGGTCACCG
AGCTGCAAGAACTCTTCCTCACGCGCGTCGGGCTCGACATCGGCAAGGTGTGGGTCGCGGACGACGGCGC
CGCCGTGGCGGTCTGGACCACGCCGGAGAGCGTCGAAGCGGGGGCGGTGTTCGCCGAGATCGGCCCGCGC
ATGGCCGAGTTGAGCGGTTCCCGGCTGGCCGCGCAGCAACAGATGGAAGGCCTCCTGGCGCCGCACCGGC
CCAAGGAGCCCGCGTGGTTCCTGGCCACCGTCGGCGTCTCGCCCGACCACCAGGGCAAGGGTCTGGGCAG
CGCCGTCGTGCTCCCCGGAGTGGAGGCGGCCGAGCGCGCCGGGGTGCCCGCCTTCCTGGAGACCTCCGCG
CCCCGCAACCTCCCCTTCTACGAGCGGCTCGGCTTCACCGTCACCGCCGACGTCGAGGTGCCCGAAGGAC
CGCGCACCTGGTGCATGACCCGCAAGCCCGGTGCCTGAGAATTCTAGATCTTGAGACAAATGGCAGTATT
CATCCACAATTTTAAAAGAAAAGGGGGGATTGGGGGGTACAGTGCAGGGGAAAGAATAGTAGACATAATA
GCAACAGACATACAAACTAAAGAATTACAAAAACAAATTACAAAAATTCAAAATTTTCGGGTTTATTACA
GGGACAGCAGAGATCCACTTTGGCGCCGGCTCGAGGGGGCCCGGGGTTATTAATAGTAATCAATTACGGG
GTCATTAGTTCATAGCCCATATATGGAGTTCCGCGTTACATAACTTACGGTAAATGGCCCGCCTGGCTGA
CCGCCCAACGACCCCCGCCCATTGACGTCAATAATGACGTATGTTCCCATAGTAACGCCAATAGGGACTT
TCCATTGACGTCAATGGGTGGAGTATTTACGGTAAACTGCCCACTTGGCAGTACATCAAGTGTATCATAT
GCCAAGTACGCCCCCTATTGACGTCAATGACGGTAAATGGCCCGCCTGGCATTATGCCCAGTACATGACC
TTATGGGACTTTCCTACTTGGCAGTACATCTACGTATTAGTCATCGCTATTACCATGGTGATGCGGTTTT
GGCAGTACATCAATGGGCGTGGATAGCGGTTTGACTCACGGGGATTTCCAAGTCTCCACCCCATTGACGT
CAATGGGAGTTTGTTTTGGCACCAAAATCAACGGGACTTTCCAAAATGTCGTAACAACTCCGCCCCATTG
ACGCAAATGGGCGGTAGGCGTGTACGGTGGGAGGTCTATATAAGCAGAGCTCTCTGGCTAACTGTCGGGA
TCAACAAGTTTGTACAAAAAAGCAGGCTCCGAATTCACCGGTGCCGCCACCATGGACTACAAGGATCACG
ACGGTGACTATAAGGATCATGACATCGACTATAAGGACGATGACGATAAGATCGATGGCGGAGGCGGATC
TTCCGGTGCCGCCACCATGACTTTGGAGGAATTCTCGGCTGGAGAGCAGAAGACCGAAAGGATGGATAAG
GTGGGGGATGCCCTGGAGGAAGTGCTCAGCAAAGCCCTGAGTCAGCGCACGATCACTGTCGGGGTGTACG
AAGCGGCCAAGCTGCTCAACGTCGACCCCGATAACGTGGTGTTGTGCCTGCTGGCGGCGGACGAGGACGA
CGACAGAGATGTGGCTCTGCAGATCCACTTCACCCTGATCCAGGCGTTTTGCTGCGAGAACGACATCAAC
ATCCTGCGCGTCAGCAACCCGGGCCGGCTGGCGGAGCTCCTGCTCTTGGAGACCGACGCTGGCCCCGCGG
CGAGCGAGGGCGCCGAGCAGCCCCCGGACCTGCACTGCGTGCTGGTGACGAATCCACATTCATCTCAATG
GAAGGATCCTGCCTTAAGTCAACTTATTTGTTTTTGCCGGGAAAGTCGCTACATGGATCAATGGGTTCCA
GTGATTAATCTCCCTGAACGGTCTAGAACCGGTGCCGCCACCATGATCGATGGCGGAGGCGGATCTGATC
CAAAAAAGAAGAGAAAGGTAGATCCAAAAAAGAAGAGAAAGGTAGATCCAAAAAAGAAGAGAAAGGTAGG
ATCTACCGGATCTAGAAACGATGGTGGTGGTGGAAGCGGGGGTGGGGGCAGCGGTGGAGGGGGAAGCGGG
CGCGCCGGGATCCTCCCCCCCAAGAAAAAGAGGAAGGTATCTAGAGGCCGCAGCCGCCTTTTGGAAGATT
TTCGAAACAACCGGTACCCCAATTTACAACTGCGGGAGATTGCTGGACATATAATGGAATTTTCCCAAGA
CCAGCATGGGTCCAGATTCATTCAGCTGAAACTGGAGCGTGCCACACCAGCTGAGCGCCAGCTTGTCTTC
AATGAAATCCTCCAGGCTGCCTACCAACTCATGGTGGATGTGTTTGGTAATTACGTCATTCAGAAGTTCT
TTGAATTTGGCAGTCTTGAACAGAAGCTGGCTTTGGCAGAACGGATTCGAGGCCACGTCCTGTCATTGGC
ACTACAGATGTATGGCAGCCGTGTTATCGAGAAAGCTCTTGAGTTTATTCCTTCAGACCAGCAGAATGAG
ATGGTTCGGGAACTAGATGGCCATGTCTTGAAGTGTGTGAAAGATCAGAATGGCAATCACGTGGTTCAGA
AATGCATTGAATGTGTACAGCCCCAGTCTTTGCAATTTATCATCGACGCGTTTAAGGGACAGGTATTTGC
CTTATCCACACATCCTTATGGCTGCCGAGTGATTCAGAGAATCCTGGAGCACTGTCTCCCTGACCAGACA
CTCCCTATTTTAGAGGAGCTTCACCAGCACACAGAGCAGCTGGTACAGGATCAATATGGAAATTATGTAA
TCCAACATGTACTGGAGCACGGTCGTCCTGAGGATAAAAGCAAAATTGTAGCAGAAATCCGAGGCAATGT
ACTTGTATTGAGTCAGCACAAATTTGCAAGCAATGTTGTGGAGAAGTGTGTTACTCACGCCTCACGTACG
GAGCGCGCTGTGCTCATCGACGAGGTGTGCACCATGAACGACGGTCCCCACAGTGCCTTATACACCATGA
TGAAGGACCAGTATGCCAACTACGTGGTCCAGAAGATGATTGACGTGGCGGAGCCAGGCCAGCGGAAGAT
CGTCATGCATAAGATCCGGCCCCACATCGCAACTCTTCGTAAGTACACCTATGGCAAGCACATTCTGGCC
AAGCTGGAGAAGTACTACATGAAGAACGGTGTTGACTTAGGGGACCCAAAGAAGAAGCGCAAAGTGGATC
CTAAAAAGAAAAGAAAGGTAGGCGGCCGCGGGGGAGGCGGTTCCGGTGGCGGCGGAAGCGGAGGTGGAGG
ATCAGGGCCGGCCGAACTGCCCACCTGCAGCTGTCTTGATCGAGTTATACAAAAAGACAAAGGCCCATAT
TATACACACCTTGGGGCAGGACCAAGTGTTGCTGCTGTCAGGGAAATCATGGAGAATAGGTATGGTCAAA
AAGGAAACGCAATAAGGATAGAAATAGTAGTGTACACCGGTAAAGAAGGGAAAAGCTCTCATGGGTGTCC
AATTGCTAAGTGGGTTTTAAGAAGAAGCAGTGATGAAGAAAAAGTTCTTTGTTTGGTCCGGCAGCGTACA
GGCCACCACTGTCCAACTGCTGTGATGGTGGTGCTCATCATGGTGTGGGATGGCATCCCTCTTCCAATGG
CCGACCGGCTATACACAGAGCTCACAGAGAATCTAAAGTCATACAATGGGCACCCTACCGACAGAAGATG
CACCCTCAATGAAAATCGTACCTGTACATGTCAAGGAATTGATCCAGAGACTTGTGGAGCTTCATTCTCT
TTTGGCTGTTCATGGAGTATGTACTTTAATGGCTGTAAGTTTGGTAGAAGCCCAAGCCCCAGAAGATTTA
GAATTGATCCAAGCTCTCCCTTACATGAAAAAAACCTTGAAGATAACTTACAGAGTTTGGCTACACGATT
AGCTCCAATTTATAAGCAGTATGCTCCAGTAGCTTACCAAAATCAGGTGGAATATGAAAATGTTGCCCGA
GAATGTCGGCTTGGCAGCAAGGAAGGTCGTCCCTTCTCTGGGGTCACTGCTTGCCTGGACTTCTGTGCTC
ATCCCTACAGGGCCATTCACAACATGAATAATGGAAGCACTGTGGTTTGTACCTTAACTCGAGAAGATAA
CCGCTCTTTGGGTGTTATTCCTCAAGATGAGCAGCTCCATGTGCTACCTCTTTATAAGCTTTCAGACACA
GATGAGTTTGGCTCCAAGGAAGGAATGGAAGCCAAGATCAAATCTGGGGCCATCGAGGTCCTGGCACCCC
GCCGCAAAAAAAGAACGTGTTTCACTCAGCCTGTTCCCCGTTCTGGAAAGAAGAGGGCTGCGATGATGAC
AGAGGTTCTTGCACATAAGATAAGGGCAGTGGAAAAGAAACCTATTCCCCGAATCAAGCGGAAGAATAAC
TCAACAACAACAAACAACAGTAAGCCTTCGTCACTGCCAACCTTAGGGAGTAACACTGAGACCGTGCAAC
CTGAAGTAAAAAGTGAAACCGAACCCCATTTTATCTTAAAAAGTTCAGACAACACTAAAACTTATTCGCT
GATGCCATCCGCTCCTCACCCAGTGAAAGAGGCATCTCCAGGCTTCTCCTGGTCCCCGAAGACTGCTTCA
GCCACACCAGCTCCACTGAAGAATGACGCAACAGCCTCATGCGGGTTTTCAGAAAGAAGCAGCACTCCCC
ACTGTACGATGCCTTCGGGAAGACTCAGTGGTGCCAATGCAGCTGCTGCTGATGGCCCTGGCATTTCACA
GCTTGGCGAAGTGGCTCCTCTCCCCACCCTGTCTGCTCCTGTGATGGAGCCCCTCATTAATTCTGAGCCT
TCCACTGGTGTGACTGAGCCGCTAACGCCTCATCAGCCAAACCACCAGCCCTCCTTCCTCACCTCTCCTC
AAGACCTTGCCTCTTCTCCAATGGAAGAAGATGAGCAGCATTCTGAAGCAGATGAGCCTCCATCAGACGA
ACCCCTATCTGATGACCCCCTGTCACCTGCTGAGGAGAAATTGCCCCACATTGATGAGTATTGGTCAGAC
AGTGAGCACATCTTTTTGGATGCAAATATTGGTGGGGTGGCCATCGCACCTGCTCACGGCTCGGTTTTGA
TTGAGTGTGCCCGGCGAGAGCTGCACGCTACCACTCCTGTTGAGCACCCCAACCGTAATCATCCAACCCG
CCTCTCCCTTGTCTTTTACCAGCACAAAAACCTAAATAAGCCCCAACATGGTTTTGAACTAAACAAGATT
AAGTTTGAGGCTAAAGAAGCTAAGAATAAGAAAATGAAGGCCTCAGAGCAAAAAGACCAGGCAGCTAATG
AAGGTCCAGAACAGTCCTCTGAAGTAAATGAATTGAACCAAATTCCTTCTCATAAAGCATTAACATTAAC
CCATGACAATGTTGTCACCGTGTCCCCTTATGCTCTCACACACGTTGCGGGGCCCTATAACCATTGGGTC
ATCGATTGATTAATTAAGAATTCGACCCAGCTTTCTTGTACAAAGTGGTTGGTAAGCCTATCCCTAACCC
TCTCCTCGGTCTCGATTCTACGTAGTAATGAGCTAGCGCTAACCGGTGGCGCGTTAAGTCGACAATCAAC
CTCTGGATTACAAAATTTGTGAAAGATTGACTGGTATTCTTAACTATGTTGCTCCTTTTACGCTATGTGG
ATACGCTGCTTTAATGCCTTTGTATCATGCTATTGCTTCCCGTATGGCTTTCATTTTCTCCTCCTTGTAT
AAATCCTGGTTGCTGTCTCTTTATGAGGAGTTGTGGCCCGTTGTCAGGCAACGTGGCGTGGTGTGCACTG
TGTTTGCTGACGCAACCCCCACTGGTTGGGGCATTGCCACCACCTGTCAGCTCCTTTCCGGGACTTTCGC
TTTCCCCCTCCCTATTGCCACGGCGGAACTCATCGCCGCCTGCCTTGCCCGCTGCTGGACAGGGGCTCGG
CTGTTGGGCACTGACAATTCCGTGGTGTTGTCGGGGAAATCATCGTCCTTTCCTTGGCTGCTCGCCTGTG
TTGCCACCTGGATTCTGCGCGGGACGTCCTTCTGCTACGTCCCTTCGGCCCTCAATCCAGCGGACCTTCC
TTCCCGCGGCCTGCTGCCGGCTCTGCGGCCTCTTCCGCGTCTTCGCCTTCGCCCTCAGACGAGTCGGATC
TCCCTTTGGGCCGCCTCCCCGCGTCGACTTTAAGACCAATGACTTACAAGGCAGCTGTAGATCTTAGCCA
CTTTTTAAAAGAAAAGGGGGGACTGGAAGGGCTAATTCACTCCCAACGAAGACAAGATCTGCTTTTTGCT
TGTACTGGGTCTCTCTGGTTAGACCAGATCTGAGCCTGGGAGCTCTCTGGCTAACTAGGGAACCCACTGC
TTAAGCCTCAATAAAGCTTGCCTTGAGTGCTTCAAGTAGTGTGTGCCCGTCTGTTGTGTGACTCTGGTAA
CTAGAGATCCCTCAGACCCTTTTAGTCAGTGTGGAAAATCTCTAGCAGTACGTATAGTAGTTCATGTCAT
CTTATTATTCAGTATTTATAACTTGCAAAGAAATGAATATCAGAGAGTGAGAGGAACTTGTTTATTGCAG
CTTATAATGGTTACAAATAAAGCAATAGCATCACAAATTTCACAAATAAAGCATTTTTTTCACTGCATTC
TAGTTGTGGTTTGTCCAAACTCATCAATGTATCTTATCATGTCTGGCTCTAGCTATCCCGCCCCTAACTC
CGCCCATCCCGCCCCTAACTCCGCCCAGTTCCGCCCATTCTCCGCCCCATGGCTGACTAATTTTTTTTAT
TTATGCAGAGGCCGAGGCCGCCTCGGCCTCTGAGCTATTCCAGAAGTAGTGAGGAGGCTTTTTTGGAGGC
CTAGGGACGTACCCAATTCGCCCTATAGTGAGTCGTATTACGCGCGCTCACTGGCCGTCGTTTTACAACG
TCGTGACTGGGAAAACCCTGGCGTTACCCAACTTAATCGCCTTGCAGCACATCCCCCTTTCGCCAGCTGG
CGTAATAGCGAAGAGGCCCGCACCGATCGCCCTTCCCAACAGTTGCGCAGCCTGAATGGCGAATGGG
[124 nt withheld, positions 10498-10621]
C
[91 nt withheld, positions 10623-10713]
A
[49 nt withheld, positions 10715-10763]
CCTTTGACGTTGGAGTCCACGTTCTTT
[37 nt withheld, positions 10791-10827]
ACCCTATCTCGGTCTATTCTTTTGATTTATAAGGGATTTTGCCGATTTCGGCCTATTGGTTAAAAAATGA
GCTGATTTAACAAAAATTTAACGCGAATTTTAACAAAATATTAACGCTTACAATTTAGGTGGCACTTTTC
GGGGAAATGTGCGCGGAACCCCTATTTGTTTATTTTTCTAAATACATTCAAATATGTATCCGCTCATGAG
ACAATAACCCTGATAAATGCTTCAATAATATTGAAAAAGGAAGAGTATGAGTATTCAACATTTCCGTGTC
GCCCTTATTCCCTTTTTTGCGGCATTTTGCCTTCCTGTTTTTGCTCACCCAGAAACGCTGGTGAAAGTAA
AAGATGCTGAAGATCAGTTGGGTGCACGAGTGGGTTACATCGAACTGGATCTCAACAGCGGTAAGATCCT
TGAGAGTTTTCGCCCCGAAGAACGTTTTCCAATGATGAGCACTTTTAAAGTTCTGCTATGTGGCGCGGTA
TTATCCCGTATTGACGCCGGGCAAGAGCAACTCGGTCGCCGCATACACTATTCTCAGAATGACTTGGTTG
AGTACTCACCAGTCACAGAAAAGCATCTTACGGATGGCATGACAGTAAGAGAATTATGCAGTGCTGCCAT
AACCATGAGTGATAACACTGCGGCCAACTTACTTCTGACAACGATCGGAGGACCGAAGGAGCTAACCGCT
TTTTTGCACAACATGGGGGATCATGTAACTCGCCTTGATCGTTGGGAACCGGAGCTGAATGAAGCCATAC
CAAACGACGAGCGTGACACCACGATGCCTGTAGCAATGGCAACAACGTTGCGCAAACTATTAACTGGCGA
ACTACTTACTCTAGCTTCCCGGCAACAATTAATAGACTGGATGGAGGCGGATAAAGTTGCAGGACCACTT
CTGCGCTCGGCCCTTCCGGCTGGCTGGTTTATTGCTGATAAATCTGGAGCCGGTGAGCGTGGGTCTCGCG
GTATCATTGCAGCACTGGGGCCAGATGGTAAGCCCTCCCGTATCGTAGTTATCTACACGACGGGGAGTCA
GGCAACTATGGATGAACGAAATAGACAGATCGCTGAGATAGGTGCCTCACTGATTAAGCATTGGTAACTG
TCAGACCAAGTTTACTCATATATACTTTAGATTGATTTAAAACTTCATTTTTAATTTAAAAGGATCTAGG
TGAAGATCCTTTTTGATAATCTCATGACCAAAATCCCTTAACGTGAGTTTTCGTTCCACTGAGCGTCAGA
CCCCGTAGAAAAGATCAAAGGATCTTC
